Addgene plasmid #222876: L2088-Mut-GPA-NLuc-Biosensor-Retrovirus-TD138
Purpose: Retroviral vector encoding biosensor chains to detect rapamycin (FRB/FKBP domains) and respond with split NanoLuciferase reconstitution (11S/114 fragment). Mixed WT/V84R Glycophorin A (GPA) scaffold.
Depositing lab: Joshua Leonard. Depositing organization: Northwestern University. Publication: Building Synthetic Biosensors Using Red Blood Cell Proteins. Dolberg TB, Gunnels TF, Ling T, Sarnese KA, Crispino JD, Leonard JN. ACS Synth Biol. 2024 Apr 19;13(4):1273-1289. doi: 10.1021/acssynbio.3c00754. Epub 2024 Mar 27. PubMed 38536408.
Backbone
  Vector backbone: MSCV
  Backbone manufacturer: Takara
  Backbone size w/o insert (bp): 5093
  Vector type: Mammalian Expression, Retroviral
  Selectable markers: EGFP
Growth in bacteria
  Bacterial resistance: Ampicillin, 100 μg/mL
  Growth temperature: 37°C
  Growth strain: NEB Stable
  Copy number: High Copy
Gene/Insert
  Gene/Insert name: FRB-GPA(V84R)-NanoLuc114-T2A-FKBP-GPA(WT)-NanoLuc11S
  Species: H. sapiens (human), Synthetic
  Insert size (bp): 3784
  Mutation: FRB chain: V84R in GPA
  Promoter: MSCV LTR
  Tag / fusion protein: Myc (N terminal on insert)
  Cloning method: Restriction Enzyme; 5′ cloning site BglII (not destroyed); 3′ cloning site ClaI (not destroyed)
Terms and licenses: Academic/Nonprofit Terms; Industry Terms: Not Available to Industry
Depositor comments: Please visit https://doi.org/10.1101/2023.12.16.571988 for bioRxiv preprint.
How to cite: L2088-Mut-GPA-NLuc-Biosensor-Retrovirus-TD138 was a gift from Joshua Leonard (Addgene plasmid # 222876 ; http://n2t.net/addgene:222876 ; RRID:Addgene_222876)
