[The description below was written by a language model from this plasmid's Addgene catalogue record and pLannotate feature annotations shown in this document.]
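Description:
L2088-Mut-GPA-NLuc-Biosensor-Retrovirus-TD138 is an 8.8 kb gammaretroviral transfer plasmid built on the MSCV backbone for stable expression of a two-chain synthetic biosensor in mammalian cells. It is maintained in E. coli through a high-copy ColE1/pUC-type origin and an ampicillin resistance gene. The viral portion comprises 5′ and 3′ murine embryonic stem cell virus LTRs, the Ψ packaging signal and a truncated gag segment lacking its start codon, which together allow the RNA genome to be packaged when viral proteins are supplied in trans. Several short annotated fragments (lacI, rop, bom, lacZα, TcR, env) appear to be non-functional backbone remnants.

The payload, cloned between BglII and ClaI and transcribed from the 5′ LTR, is a single open reading frame encoding both sensor chains separated by a T2A peptide, so that the two proteins are produced from one transcript. The first chain fuses the rapamycin-binding FRB domain to a glycophorin A (GPA) scaffold carrying the V84R mutation and the small NanoLuc 114 fragment. The second joins FKBP to wild-type GPA and the large 11S NanoLuc fragment, which corresponds to the annotated partial Nluc feature. The annotation software matches the FRB domain to the T2098L variant, which the catalogue entry does not mention, and an N-terminal Myc tag is recorded but not annotated. A short glycophorin B match ahead of FKBP is not explained by the record. Rapamycin bridges FRB and FKBP, bringing the split luciferase halves together to restore luminescence. A downstream human PGK promoter drives EGFP, which marks transduced cells. The construct was made to test red blood cell membrane proteins as biosensor scaffolds, here with a mixed mutant/wild-type GPA pairing.
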