Features (pLannotate 1.2.2; 25 found; start..end, strand, type, name):
    579..920     +  misc_feature   MESV Ψ: packaging signal of murine embryonic stem cell virus
    987..1403    +  CDS            gag (truncated): truncated Moloney murine leukemia virus (MMLV) gag gene lacking the start codon
   1539..1805    +  CDS            FRB*: T2098L mutant of FKBP-rapamycin binding domain of human FRAP binds synthetic ligands such as AP21967
   1821..2210    +  CDS            GYPA (fragment): GLPA_HUMAN - Also known as GPA. Experimental evidence at protein level: Swiss-Prot protein existence level 1. Glycophorin A is the major intrinsic membrane protein of the erythrocyte. The N-terminal glycosylated segment, which lies outside the erythrocyte membrane, has MN blood group receptors. Appears to be important for the function of SLC4A1 and is required for high activity of SLC4A1. May be involved in translocation of SLC4A1 to the plasma membrane. Is a receptor for influenza virus. Is a receptor for Plasmodium falciparum erythrocyte-binding antigen 175 (EBA-175); binding of EBA-175 is d
   2388..2444    +  CDS            GYPB (fragment): GLPB_HUMAN - Also known as GPB. Experimental evidence at protein level: Swiss-Prot protein existence level 1. This protein is a minor sialoglycoprotein in erythrocyte membranes. From Homo sapiens (Human).
   2484..2807    +  CDS            FKBP1A: FKB1A_HUMAN - Also known as FKBP1, FKBP12. Experimental evidence at protein level: Swiss-Prot protein existence level 1. Keeps in an inactive conformation TGFBR1, the TGF-beta type I serine/threonine kinase receptor, preventing TGF-beta receptor activation in absence of ligand. Recruits SMAD7 to ACVR1B which prevents the association of SMAD2 and SMAD3 with the activin receptor complex, thereby blocking the activin signal. May modulate the RYR1 calcium channel activity. PPIases accelerate the folding of proteins. It catalyzes the cis-trans isomerization of proline imidic peptide bonds in oligop
   2869..2921    +  misc_feature   MCS: multiple cloning site
   2943..3332    +  CDS            GYPA (fragment): GLPA_HUMAN - Also known as GPA. Experimental evidence at protein level: Swiss-Prot protein existence level 1. Glycophorin A is the major intrinsic membrane protein of the erythrocyte. The N-terminal glycosylated segment, which lies outside the erythrocyte membrane, has MN blood group receptors. Appears to be important for the function of SLC4A1 and is required for high activity of SLC4A1. May be involved in translocation of SLC4A1 to the plasma membrane. Is a receptor for influenza virus. Is a receptor for Plasmodium falciparum erythrocyte-binding antigen 175 (EBA-175); binding of EBA-175 is d
   3402..3872    +  CDS            Nluc (fragment): NanoLuc® luciferase human codon-optimized
   3889..4399    +  promoter       hPGK promoter: human phosphoglycerate kinase 1 promoter
   4421..5140    +  CDS            EGFP: the original enhanced GFP (Yang et al., 1996) mammalian codon-optimized
   5196..5710    +  LTR            3' LTR: 3' long terminal repeat from murine embryonic stem cell virus
   5872..5888    -  protein_bind   lac operator: The lac repressor binds to the lac operator to inhibit transcription in E. coli. This inhibition can be relieved by adding lactose or isopropyl-β-D-thiogalactopyranoside (IPTG). lac repressor encoded by lacI
   5896..5926    -  promoter       lac promoter: promoter for the E. coli lac operon
   5941..5962    -  protein_bind   CAP binding site: CAP binding activates transcription in the presence of cAMP. E. coli catabolite activator protein
   5975..6067    -  CDS            lacI (fragment): lac repressor; lacI; The lac repressor binds to the lac operator to inhibit transcription in E. coli. This inhibition can be relieved by adding lactose or isopropyl-β-D-thiogalactopyranoside (IPTG).
   6250..6838    -  rep_origin     ori: high-copy-number ColE1/pMB1/pBR322/pUC origin of replication
   7009..7869    -  CDS            AmpR: β-lactamase; bla; confers resistance to ampicillin, carbenicillin, and related antibiotics
   7870..7974    -  promoter       AmpR promoter: bla
   8069..8104    +  CDS            rop (fragment): Rop protein, which maintains plasmids at low copy number; rop
   8206..8305    +  misc_feature   bom (fragment): basis of mobility region from pBR322
   8311..8460    -  CDS            lacZα (fragment): LacZα fragment of β-galactosidase; lacZ fragment
   8460..8661    -  CDS            TcR (fragment): tetracycline efflux protein; tet; confers resistance to tetracycline
   8662..8760    +  CDS            env (fragment): murine leukemia virus gPr80 envelope polyprotein precursor; env; proteolytically cleaved into gp70SU and p15TM subunits
   8802..515     +  LTR            5' LTR (across the origin): 5' long terminal repeat from murine embryonic stem cell virus
>Addgene plasmid #222876 | L2088-Mut-GPA-NLuc-Biosensor-Retrovirus-TD138 | addgene full sequence | sequence record 441621 | Addgene NGS Result
TGAAAGACCCCACCTGTAGGTTTGGCAAGCTAGCTTAAGTAACGCCATTTTGCAAGGCATGGAAAATACA
TAACTGAGAATAGAGAAGTTCAGATCAAGGTTAGGAACAGAGAGACAGCAGAATATGGGCCAAACAGGAT
ATCTGTGGTAAGCAGTTCCTGCCCCGGCTCAGGGCCAAGAACAGATGGTCCCCAGATGCGGTCCCGCCCT
CAGCAGTTTCTAGAGAACCATCAGATGTTTCCAGGGTGCCCCAAGGACCTGAAATGACCCTGTGCCTTAT
TTGAACTAACCAATCAGTTCGCTTCTCGCTTCTGTTCGCGCGCTTCTGCTCCCCGAGCTCAATAAAAGAG
CCCACAACCCCTCACTCGGCGCGCCAGTCCTCCGATAGACTGCGTCGCCCGGGTACCCGTATTCCCAATA
AAGCCTCTTGCTGTTTGCATCCGAATCGTGGACTCGCTGATCCTTGGGAGGGTCTCCTCAGATTGATTGA
CTGCCCACCTCGGGGGTCTTTCATTTGGAGGTTCCACCGAGATTTGGAGACCCCTGCCCAGGGACCACCG
ACCCCCCCGCCGGGAGGTAAGCTGGCCAGCGGTCGTTTCGTGTCTGTCTCTGTCTTTGTGCGTGTTTGTG
CCGGCATCTAATGTTTGCGCCTGCGTCTGTACTAGTTAGCTAACTAGCTCTGTATCTGGCGGACCCGTGG
TGGAACTGACGAGTTCTGAACACCCGGCCGCAACCCTGGGAGACGTCCCAGGGACTTTGGGGGCCGTTTT
TGTGGCCCGACCTGAGGAAGGGAGTCGATGTGGAATCCGACCCCGTCAGGATATGTGGTTCTGGTAGGAG
ACGAGAACCTAAAACAGTTCCCGCCTCCGTCTGAATTTTTGCTTTCGGTTTGGAACCGAAGCCGCGCGTC
TTGTCTGCTGCAGCGCTGCAGCATCGTTCTGTGTTGTCTCTGTCTGACTGTGTTTCTGTATTTGTCTGAA
AATTAGGGCCAGACTGTTACCACTCCCTTAAGTTTGACCTTAGGTCACTGGAAAGATGTCGAGCGGATCG
CTCACAACCAGTCGGTAGATGTCAAGAAGAGACGTTGGGTTACCTTCTGCTCTGCAGAATGGCCAACCTT
TAACGTCGGATGGCCGCGAGACGGCACCTTTAACCGAGACCTCATCACCCAGGTTAAGATCAAGGTCTTT
TCACCTGGCCCGCATGGACACCCAGACCAGGTCCCCTACATCGTGACCTGGGAAGCCTTGGCTTTTGACC
CCCCTCCCTGGGTCAAGCCCTTTGTACACCCTAAGCCTCCGCCTCCTCTTCCTCCATCCGCCCCGTCTCT
CCCCCTTGAACCTCCTCGTTCGACCCCGCCTCGATCCTCCCTTTATCCAGCCCTCACTCCTTCTCTAGGC
GCCGGAATTAGATCTCTCGACCTTAAGCTTGGTACCATGTATGGAAAAATAATCTTTGTATTACTATTGT
CAGAAATTGTGAGCATATCAGCAGAGCAGAAACTCATCTCAGAAGAGGATCTGGGCGCGCCTATGCTCGA
GATGTGGCATGAAGGCCTGGAAGAGGCATCTCGTTTGTACTTTGGGGAAAGGAACGTGAAAGGCATGTTT
GAGGTGCTGGAGCCCTTGCATGCTATGATGGAACGGGGCCCCCAGACTCTGAAGGAAACATCCTTTAATC
AGGCCTATGGTCGAGATTTAATGGAGGCCCAAGAGTGGTGCAGGAAGTACATGAAATCAGGGAATGTCAA
GGACCTCCTCCAAGCCTGGGACCTCTATTATCATGTGTTCCGACGAATCTCAAAGACTAGAACCGGTTTA
AGTACCACTGAGGTGGCAATGCACACTTCAACCTCTTCTTCAGTCACAAAGAGTTACATCTCATCACAGA
CAAATGATACGCACAAACGGGACACATATGCAGCCACTCCTAGAGCTCATGAAGTTTCAGAAATTTCTGT
TAGAACTGTTTACCCTCCAGAAGAGGAAACCGGAGAAAGGGTACAACTTGCCCATCATTTCTCTGAACCA
GAGATAACACTCATTATTTTTGGGGTGATGGCTGGTCGGATTGGAACGATCCTCTTAATTTCTTACGGTA
TTCGCCGACTGATAAAGAAAAGCCCATCTGATGTAAAACCTCTCCCCTCACCTGACACAGACGTGCCTTT
AAGTTCTGTTGAAATAGAAAATCCAGAGACAAGTGATCAATTAATTAAGGGGGGGTCTGGAGGCAGTGGT
GGGTCTGGTGGTGGTTCTGGGGGGAGTGGGGGTTCAGGCGTGACCGGCTACCGGCTGTTCGAGGAGATTC
TGGAGGGCAGAGGAAGTCTGCTAACATGCGGTGACGTCGAGGAGAATCCTGGCCCAGATATCCTTAAGCT
TGGTACCATGTATGGAAAAATAATCTTTGTATTACTATTGTCAGAAATTGTGAGCATATCAGCAGAGCAG
AAACTCATCTCAGAAGAGGATCTGGGCGCGCCTATGGGAGTGCAGGTGGAAACCATCTCCCCAGGAGACG
GGCGCACCTTCCCCAAGCGCGGCCAGACCTGCGTGGTGCACTACACCGGGATGCTTGAAGATGGAAAGAA
ATTTGATTCCTCCCGGGACAGAAACAAGCCCTTTAAGTTTATGCTAGGCAAGCAGGAGGTGATCCGAGGC
TGGGAAGAAGGGGTTGCCCAGATGAGTGTGGGTCAGAGAGCCAAACTGACTATATCTCCAGATTATGCCT
ATGGTGCCACTGGGCACCCAGGCATCATCCCACCACATGCCACTCTCGTCTTCGATGTGGAGCTTCTAAA
ACTGGAAAGTGCTGGTGGTAGTGCTGGTGGTAGTGCTGGTGGTAGTGCTGGTGGTAGTGCTGGTGGTCCT
CGAGCTCAAGCTTCGAATTCTGCAGTCGACGGTACCGCGGGCCCGGGATCCACCGGATCTAGAACCGGTT
TAAGTACCACTGAGGTGGCAATGCACACTTCAACCTCTTCTTCAGTCACAAAGAGTTACATCTCATCACA
GACAAATGATACGCACAAACGGGACACATATGCAGCCACTCCTAGAGCTCATGAAGTTTCAGAAATTTCT
GTTAGAACTGTTTACCCTCCAGAAGAGGAAACCGGAGAAAGGGTACAACTTGCCCATCATTTCTCTGAAC
CAGAGATAACACTCATTATTTTTGGGGTGATGGCTGGTGTTATTGGAACGATCCTCTTAATTTCTTACGG
TATTCGCCGACTGATAAAGAAAAGCCCATCTGATGTAAAACCTCTCCCCTCACCTGACACAGACGTGCCT
TTAAGTTCTGTTGAAATAGAAAATCCAGAGACAAGTGATCAATTAATTAAGGGGGGGTCTGGAGGCAGTG
GTGGGTCTGGTGGTGGTTCTGGGGGGAGTGGGGGTTCAGGCGTCTTCACACTCGAAGATTTCGTTGGGGA
CTGGGAACAGACAGCCGCCTACAACCTGGACCAAGTCCTTGAACAGGGAGGTGTGTCCAGTTTGCTGCAG
AATCTCGCCGTGTCCGTAACTCCGATCCAAAGGATTGTCCGGAGCGGTGAAAATGCCCTGAAGATCGACA
TCCATGTCATCATCCCGTATGAAGGTCTGAGCGCCGACCAAATGGCCCAGATCGAAGAGGTGTTTAAGGT
GGTGTACCCTGTGGATGATCATCACTTTAAGGTGATCCTGCCCTATGGCACACTGGTAATCGACGGGGTT
ACGCCGAACATGCTGAACTATTTCGGACGGCCGTATGAAGGCATCGCCGTGTTCGACGGCAAAAAGATCA
CTGTAACAGGGACCCTGTGGAACGGCAACAAAATTATCGACGAGCGCCTGATCACCCCCGACGGCTCCAT
GCTGTTCCGAGTAACCATCAACAGCTAACAATTCCCACGGGGTTGGGGTTGCGCCTTTTCCAAGGCAGCC
CTGGGTTTGCGCAGGGACGCGGCTGCTCTGGGCGTGGTTCCGGGAAACGCAGCGGCGCCGACCCTGGGTC
TCGCACATTCTTCACGTCCGTTCGCAGCGTCACCCGGATCTTCGCCGCTACCCTTGTGGGCCCCCCGGCG
ACGCTTCCTGCTCCGCCCCTAAGTCGGGAAGGTTCCTTGCGGTTCGCGGCGTGCCGGACGTGACAAACGG
AAGCCGCACGTCTCACTAGTACCCTCGCAGACGGACAGCGCCAGGGAGCAATGGCAGCGCGCCGACCGCG
ATGGGCTGTGGCCAATAGCGGCTGCTCAGCAGGGCGCGCCGAGAGCAGCGGCCGGGAAGGGGCGGTGCGG
GAGGCGGGGTGTGGGGCGGTAGTGTGGGCCCTGTTCCTGCCCGCGCGGTGTTCCGCATTCTGCAAGCCTC
CGGAGCGCACGTCGGCAGTCGGCTCCCTCGTTGACCGAATCACCGACCTCTCTCCCCAGGGGGATCCACC
GGTCGCCACCATGGTGAGCAAGGGCGAGGAGCTGTTCACCGGGGTGGTGCCCATCCTGGTCGAGCTGGAC
GGCGACGTAAACGGCCACAAGTTCAGCGTGTCCGGCGAGGGCGAGGGCGATGCCACCTACGGCAAGCTGA
CCCTGAAGTTCATCTGCACCACCGGCAAGCTGCCCGTGCCCTGGCCCACCCTCGTGACCACCCTGACCTA
CGGCGTGCAGTGCTTCAGCCGCTACCCCGACCACATGAAGCAGCACGACTTCTTCAAGTCCGCCATGCCC
GAAGGCTACGTCCAGGAGCGCACCATCTTCTTCAAGGACGACGGCAACTACAAGACCCGCGCCGAGGTGA
AGTTCGAGGGCGACACCCTGGTGAACCGCATCGAGCTGAAGGGCATCGACTTCAAGGAGGACGGCAACAT
CCTGGGGCACAAGCTGGAGTACAACTACAACAGCCACAACGTCTATATCATGGCCGACAAGCAGAAGAAC
GGCATCAAGGTGAACTTCAAGATCCGCCACAACATCGAGGACGGCAGCGTGCAGCTCGCCGACCACTACC
AGCAGAACACCCCCATCGGCGACGGCCCCGTGCTGCTGCCCGACAACCACTACCTGAGCACCCAGTCCGC
CCTGAGCAAAGACCCCAACGAGAAGCGCGATCACATGGTCCTGCTGGAGTTCGTGACCGCCGCCGGGATC
ACTCTCGGCATGGACGAGCTGTACAAGTAAAGCGGCCGCATCGATAAAATAAAAGATTTTATTTAGTCTC
CAGAAAAAGGGGGGAATGAAAGACCCCACCTGTAGGTTTGGCAAGCTAGCTTAAGTAACGCCATTTTGCA
AGGCATGGAAAATACATAACTGAGAATAGAGAAGTTCAGATCAAGGTTAGGAACAGAGAGACAGCAGAAT
ATGGGCCAAACAGGATATCTGTGGTAAGCAGTTCCTGCCCCGGCTCAGGGCCAAGAACAGATGGTCCCCA
GATGCGGTCCCGCCCTCAGCAGTTTCTAGAGAACCATCAGATGTTTCCAGGGTGCCCCAAGGACCTGAAA
TGACCCTGTGCCTTATTTGAACTAACCAATCAGTTCGCTTCTCGCTTCTGTTCGCGCGCTTCTGCTCCCC
GAGCTCAATAAAAGAGCCCACAACCCCTCACTCGGCGCGCCAGTCCTCCGATAGACTGCGTCGCCCGGGT
ACCCGTGTATCCAATAAACCCTCTTGCAGTTGCATCCGACTTGTGGTCTCGCTGTTCCTTGGGAGGGTCT
CCTCTGAGTGATTGACTACCCGTCAGCGGGGGTCTTTCATGGGTAACAGTTTCTTGAAGTTGGAGAACAA
CATTCTGAGGGTAGGAGTCGAATATTAAGTAATCCTGACTCAATTAGCCACTGTTTTGAATCCACATACT
CCAATACTCCTGAAATAGTTCATTATGGACAGCGCAGAAAGAGCTGGGGAGAATTGTGAAATTGTTATCC
GCTCACAATTCCACACAACATACGAGCCGGAAGCATAAAGTGTAAAGCCTGGGGTGCCTAATGAGTGAGC
TAACTCACATTAATTGCGTTGCGCTCACTGCCCGCTTTCCAGTCGGGAAACCTGTCGTGCCAGCTGCATT
AATGAATCGGCCAACGCGCGGGGAGAGGCGGTTTGCGTATTGGGCGCTCTTCCGCTTCCTCGCTCACTGA
CTCGCTGCGCTCGGTCGTTCGGCTGCGGCGAGCGGTATCAGCTCACTCAAAGGCGGTAATACGGTTATCC
ACAGAATCAGGGGATAACGCAGGAAAGAACATGTGAGCAAAAGGCCAGCAAAAGGCCAGGAACCGTAAAA
AGGCCGCGTTGCTGGCGTTTTTCCATAGGCTCCGCCCCCCTGACGAGCATCACAAAAATCGACGCTCAAG
TCAGAGGTGGCGAAACCCGACAGGACTATAAAGATACCAGGCGTTTCCCCCTGGAAGCTCCCTCGTGCGC
TCTCCTGTTCCGACCCTGCCGCTTACCGGATACCTGTCCGCCTTTCTCCCTTCGGGAAGCGTGGCGCTTT
CTCATAGCTCACGCTGTAGGTATCTCAGTTCGGTGTAGGTCGTTCGCTCCAAGCTGGGCTGTGTGCACGA
ACCCCCCGTTCAGCCCGACCGCTGCGCCTTATCCGGTAACTATCGTCTTGAGTCCAACCCGGTAAGACAC
GACTTATCGCCACTGGCAGCAGCCACTGGTAACAGGATTAGCAGAGCGAGGTATGTAGGCGGTGCTACAG
AGTTCTTGAAGTGGTGGCCTAACTACGGCTACACTAGAAGAACAGTATTTGGTATCTGCGCTCTGCTGAA
GCCAGTTACCTTCGGAAAAAGAGTTGGTAGCTCTTGATCCGGCAAACAAACCACCGCTGGTAGCGGTGGT
TTTTTTGTTTGCAAGCAGCAGATTACGCGCAGAAAAAAAGGATCTCAAGAAGATCCTTTGATCTTTTCTA
CGGGGTCTGACGCTCAGTGGAACGAAAACTCACGTTAAGGGATTTTGGTCATGAGATTATCAAAAAGGAT
CTTCACCTAGATCCTTTTAAATTAAAAATGAAGTTTTAAATCAATCTAAAGTATATATGAGTAAACTTGG
TCTGACAGTTACCAATGCTTAATCAGTGAGGCACCTATCTCAGCGATCTGTCTATTTCGTTCATCCATAG
TTGCCTGACTCCCCGTCGTGTAGATAACTACGATACGGGAGGGCTTACCATCTGGCCCCAGTGCTGCAAT
GATACCGCGAGACCCACGCTCACCGGCTCCAGATTTATCAGCAATAAACCAGCCAGCCGGAAGGGCCGAG
CGCAGAAGTGGTCCTGCAACTTTATCCGCCTCCATCCAGTCTATTAATTGTTGCCGGGAAGCTAGAGTAA
GTAGTTCGCCAGTTAATAGTTTGCGCAACGTTGTTGCCATTGCTACAGGCATCGTGGTGTCACGCTCGTC
GTTTGGTATGGCTTCATTCAGCTCCGGTTCCCAACGATCAAGGCGAGTTACATGATCCCCCATGTTGTGC
AAAAAAGCGGTTAGCTCCTTCGGTCCTCCGATCGTTGTCAGAAGTAAGTTGGCCGCAGTGTTATCACTCA
TGGTTATGGCAGCACTGCATAATTCTCTTACTGTCATGCCATCCGTAAGATGCTTTTCTGTGACTGGTGA
GTACTCAACCAAGTCATTCTGAGAATAGTGTATGCGGCGACCGAGTTGCTCTTGCCCGGCGTCAATACGG
GATAATACCGCGCCACATAGCAGAACTTTAAAAGTGCTCATCATTGGAAAACGTTCTTCGGGGCGAAAAC
TCTCAAGGATCTTACCGCTGTTGAGATCCAGTTCGATGTAACCCACTCGTGCACCCAACTGATCTTCAGC
ATCTTTTACTTTCACCAGCGTTTCTGGGTGAGCAAAAACAGGAAGGCAAAATGCCGCAAAAAAGGGAATA
AGGGCGACACGGAAATGTTGAATACTCATACTCTTCCTTTTTCAATATTATTGAAGCATTTATCAGGGTT
ATTGTCTCATGAGCGGATACATATTTGAATGTATTTAGAAAAATAAACAAATAGGGGTTCCGCGCACATT
TCCCCGAAAAGTGCCACCTGACGTCTAAGAAACCATTATTATCATGACATTAACCTATAAAAATAGGCGT
ATCACGAGGCCCTTTCGTCTCGCGCGTTTCGGTGATGACGGTGAAAACCTCTGACACATGCAGCTCCCGG
AGACGGTCACAGCTTGTCTGTAAGCGGATGCCGGGAGCAGACAAGCCCGTCAGGGCGCGTCAGCGGGTGT
TGGCGGGTGTCGGGGCTGGCTTAACTATGCGGCATCAGAGCAGATTGTACTGAGAGTGCACCATATGCGG
TGTGAAATACCGCACAGATGCGTAAGGAGAAAATACCGCATCAGGCGCCATTCGCCATTCAGGCTGCGCA
ACTGTTGGGAAGGGCGATCGGTGCGGGCCTCTTCGCTATTACGCCAGCTGGCGAAAGGGGGATGTGCTGC
AAGGCGATTAAGTTGGGTAACGCCAGGGTTTTCCCAGTCACGACGTTGTAAAACGACGGCGCAAGGAATG
GTGCATGCAAGGAGATGGCGCCCAACAGTCCCCCGGCCACGGGGCCTGCCACCATACCCACGCCGAAACA
AGCGCTCATGAGCCCGAAGTGGCGAGCCCGATCTTCCCCATCGGTGATGTCGGCGATATAGGCGCCAGCA
ACCGCACCTGTGGCGCCGGTGATGCCGGCCACGATGCGTCCGGCGTAGAGGCGATTAGTCCAATTTGTTA
AAGACAGGATATCAGTGGTCCAGGCTCTAGTTTTGACTCAACAATATCACCAGCTGAAGCCTATAGAGTA
CGAGCCATAGATAAAATAAAAGATTTTATTTAGTCTCCAGAAAAAGGGGGGAA
